Addgene plasmid #115184: pLD-puro-Cc-PARK7C53A-VA
Purpose: Lentiviral transduction and expression of PARK7C53A into any mammalian cell
Depositing lab: Mohan Babu. Depositing organization: University of Regina. Publication: Rewiring of the Human Mitochondrial Interactome during Neuronal Reprogramming Reveals Regulators of the Respirasome and Neurogenesis. Moutaoufik MT, Malty R, Amin S, Zhang Q, Phanse S, Gagarinova A, Zilocchi M, Hoell L, Minic Z, Gagarinova M, Aoki H, Stockwell J, Jessulat M, Goebels F, Broderick K, Scott NE, Vlasblom J, Musso G, Prasad B, Lamantea E, Garavaglia B, Rajput A, Murayama K, Okazaki Y, Foster LJ, Bader GD, Cayabyab FS, Babu M. iScience. 2019 Sep 4;19:1114-1132. doi: 10.1016/j.isci.2019.08.057. PubMed 31536960.
Backbone
  Vector backbone: pLD-Cc-puro-VA
  Backbone manufacturer: Jason Moffat, Addgene plasmid # 24588
  Backbone size w/o insert (bp): 7737
  Vector type: Lentiviral
  Selectable markers: Puromycin
Growth in bacteria
  Bacterial resistance: Ampicillin, 100 μg/mL
  Growth temperature: 30°C
  Growth strain: NEB Stable
  Copy number: High Copy
Gene/Insert
  Gene/Insert name: PARK7C53A
  Species: H. sapiens (human)
  Insert size (bp): 567
  Mutation: p.C53A
  Entrez Gene: PARK7 (a.k.a. DJ-1, DJ1, GATD2, HEL-S-67p)
  Promoter: CMV
  Tag / fusion protein: Versatile affinity tag (2XStreptactin II-6XHis-3XFlag) (C terminal on backbone)
  Cloning method: Gateway Cloning
  Sequencing primers: 5′ CMV_F; 3′ hPGK_R [5'-ccttggaaaaggcgcaacc-3']
Terms and licenses: Academic/Nonprofit Terms; Industry Terms: Not Available to Industry
How to cite: pLD-puro-Cc-PARK7C53A-VA was a gift from Mohan Babu (Addgene plasmid # 115184 ; http://n2t.net/addgene:115184 ; RRID:Addgene_115184)
