[The description below was written by a language model from this plasmid's Addgene catalogue record and pLannotate feature annotations shown in this document.]
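Description:
pLD-puro-Cc-PARK7C53A-VA is a lentiviral expression plasmid built on the pLD-Cc-puro-VA Gateway destination backbone, designed to deliver a tagged point mutant of human PARK7 (DJ-1) into mammalian cells. It is maintained in E. coli through a high-copy ColE1/pUC-type origin with ampicillin resistance. An f1 origin and leftover lac, T7 and T3 elements from the parental cloning vector are also annotated. The transfer cassette has a third-generation layout: an RSV promoter drives a truncated HIV-1 5' LTR, followed by the Ψ packaging signal with a partial gag sequence and the Rev response element, and it ends in a self-inactivating ΔU3 3' LTR. An SV40 polyadenylation signal and SV40 origin lie just downstream. These elements allow the RNA genome to be packaged when helper functions are supplied in trans, while the integrated provirus lacks LTR promoter activity.

Inside the viral unit, a CMV enhancer/promoter (preceded by a residual U6 promoter fragment) drives the 567 bp PARK7 open reading frame carrying the C53A substitution. The insert is flanked by attB1 and attB2 sites left by Gateway recombination. The coding sequence continues into the backbone-encoded C-terminal versatile affinity (VA) tag, described in the record as two Strep-tag II copies, a 6xHis tag and 3xFLAG. The feature table detects Strep-tag II, His and 3xFLAG elements in that order. A cPPT/CTS element follows, then a human PGK promoter driving puromycin N-acetyltransferase for selection of transduced cells. The stated purpose is lentiviral transduction and expression of PARK7 C53A in mammalian cells. The multi-epitope tag is suited to affinity purification and detection of the mutant protein and its binding partners, in keeping with the associated mitochondrial interactome study.
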