Features (pLannotate 1.2.2; 33 found; start..end, strand, type, name):
      1..184     +  promoter       U6 promoter (fragment): RNA polymerase III promoter for human U6 snRNA
    175..309     +  enhancer       CMV enhancer (fragment): human cytomegalovirus immediate early enhancer; contains an 18-bp deletion relative to the standard CMV enhancer
    310..513     +  promoter       CMV promoter: human cytomegalovirus (CMV) immediate early promoter
    566..583     +  protein_bind   attB1 (fragment): mutant version of attB; core recombination site for the Gateway® BP reaction BP Clonase™
    589..1155    +  CDS            PARK7: PARK7_HUMAN - Experimental evidence at protein level: Swiss-Prot protein existence level 1. Multifunctional protein with controversial molecular function which plays an important role in cell protection against oxidative stress and cell death acting as oxidative stress sensor and redox- sensitive chaperone and protease (PubMed:17015834, PubMed:20304780, PubMed:18711745, PubMed:12796482, PubMed:19229105, PubMed:25416785, PubMed:26995087, PubMed:28993701). It is involved in neuroprotective mechanisms like the stabilization of NFE2L2 and PINK1 proteins, male fertility as a positive regulator of a
   1157..1181    -  protein_bind   attB2: mutant version of attB; recombination site for the Gateway® BP reaction BP Clonase™
   1321..1340    +  CDS            Strep-Tag II (fragment): peptide that binds Strep-Tactin®, an engineered form of streptavidin
   1357..1375    +  CDS            7xHis (fragment): 6xHis affinity tag
   1450..1515    +  CDS            3xFLAG: three tandem FLAG® epitope tags, followed by an enterokinase cleavage site
   1563..1680    +  misc_feature   cPPT/CTS: central polypurine tract and central termination sequence of HIV-1
   1729..2239    +  promoter       hPGK promoter: human phosphoglycerate kinase 1 promoter
   2261..2860    +  CDS            PuroR: puromycin N-acetyltransferase; pac from Streptomyces alboniger; confers resistance to puromycin
   2903..2986    +  CDS            nef (fragment): NEF_HV1Z2 - Experimental evidence at protein level: Swiss-Prot protein existence level 1. Extracellular Nef protein targets CD4(+) T-lymphocytes for apoptosis by interacting with CXCR4 surface receptors. From Human immunodeficiency virus type 1 group M subtype D (isolate Z2/CDC-Z34) (HIV-1).
   2988..3221    +  LTR            3' LTR (ΔU3): self-inactivating 3' long terminal repeat (LTR) from HIV-1
   3293..3414    +  polyA_signal   SV40 poly(A) signal: SV40 polyadenylation signal
   3454..3589    +  rep_origin     SV40 ori: SV40 origin of replication
   3610..3628    -  promoter       T7 promoter: promoter for bacteriophage T7 RNA polymerase
   3636..3791    +  CDS            lacZα (fragment): LacZα fragment of β-galactosidase; lacZ fragment
   3796..4224    +  rep_origin     f1 ori (sequence partly withheld): f1 bacteriophage origin of replication; arrow indicates direction of (+) strand synthesis
   4277..4381    +  promoter       AmpR promoter: bla
   4382..5242    +  CDS            AmpR: β-lactamase; bla; confers resistance to ampicillin, carbenicillin, and related antibiotics
   5413..6001    +  rep_origin     ori: high-copy-number ColE1/pMB1/pBR322/pUC origin of replication
   6184..6276    +  CDS            lacI (fragment): lac repressor; lacI; The lac repressor binds to the lac operator to inhibit transcription in E. coli. This inhibition can be relieved by adding lactose or isopropyl-β-D-thiogalactopyranoside (IPTG).
   6289..6310    +  protein_bind   CAP binding site: CAP binding activates transcription in the presence of cAMP. E. coli catabolite activator protein
   6325..6355    +  promoter       lac promoter: promoter for the E. coli lac operon
   6363..6379    +  protein_bind   lac operator: The lac repressor binds to the lac operator to inhibit transcription in E. coli. This inhibition can be relieved by adding lactose or isopropyl-β-D-thiogalactopyranoside (IPTG). lac repressor encoded by lacI
   6424..6442    +  promoter       T3 promoter: promoter for bacteriophage T3 RNA polymerase
   6470..6696    +  promoter       RSV promoter: Rous sarcoma virus enhancer/promoter
   6697..6877    +  LTR            5' LTR (truncated): truncated 5' long terminal repeat (LTR) from HIV-1
   6924..7049    +  misc_feature   HIV-1 Ψ: packaging signal of human immunodeficiency virus type 1
   7033..7396    +  CDS            HIV-1 gag (fragment): gag protein from human immunodeficiency virus 1; gag
   7542..7775    +  misc_feature   RRE: The Rev response element (RRE) of HIV-1 allows for Rev-dependent mRNA export from the nucleus to the cytoplasm.
   8152..8252    +  CDS            Rev (fragment): human immunodeficiency virus 1 (HIV-1) Rev protein; rev; enhances nuclear export of unspliced and incompletely spliced viral mRNAs
>Addgene plasmid #115184 | pLD-puro-Cc-PARK7C53A-VA | addgene full sequence | sequence record 225408 | Addgene NGS Result
GAGGGCCTATTTCCCATGATTCCTTCATATTTGCATATACGATACAAGGCTGTTAGAGAGATAATTGGAA
TTAATTTGACTGTAAACACAAAGATATTAGTACAAAATACGTGACGTAGAAAGTAATAATTTCTTGGGTA
GTTTGCAGTTTTAAAATTATGTTTTAAAATGGACTATCATATGCCAAGTACGCCCCCTATTGACGTCAAT
GACGGTAAATGGCCCGCCTGGCATTATGCCCAGTACATGACCTTATGGGACTTTCCTACTTGGCAGTACA
TCTACGTATTAGTCATCGCTATTACCATGGTGATGCGGTTTTGGCAGTACATCAATGGGCGTGGATAGCG
GTTTGACTCACGGGGATTTCCAAGTCTCCACCCCATTGACGTCAATGGGAGTTTGTTTTGGCACCAAAAT
CAACGGGACTTTCCAAAATGTCGTAACAACTCCGCCCCATTGACGCAAATGGGCGGTAGGCGTGTACGGT
GGGAGGTCTATATAAGCAGAGCTCGTTTAGTGAACCGTCAGATCGCCTGGAGACGCCATCCACGCTGTAC
GCGTACAAGTTTGTACAAAAAAGTTGGCATGGCTTCCAAAAGAGCTCTGGTCATCCTGGCTAAAGGAGCA
GAGGAAATGGAGACGGTCATCCCTGTAGATGTCATGAGGCGAGCTGGGATTAAGGTCACCGTTGCAGGCC
TGGCTGGAAAAGACCCAGTACAGTGTAGCCGTGATGTGGTCATTGCCCCTGATGCCAGCCTTGAAGATGC
AAAAAAAGAGGGACCATATGATGTGGTGGTTCTACCAGGAGGTAATCTGGGTGCACAGAATTTATCTGAG
TCTGCTGCTGTGAAGGAGATACTGAAGGAGCAGGAAAACCGGAAGGGCCTGATAGCCGCCATCTGTGCAG
GTCCTACTGCTCTGTTGGCTCATGAAATAGGTTTTGGAAGTAAAGTTACAACACACCCTCTTGCTAAAGA
CAAAATGATGAATGGAGGTCATTACACCTACTCTGAGAATCGTGTGGAAAAAGACGGCCTGATTCTTACA
AGCCGGGGGCCTGGGACCAGCTTCGAGTTTGCGCTTGCAATTGTTGAAGCCCTGAATGGCAAGGGGGTGG
CGGCTCAAGTGAAGGCTCCACTTGTTCTTAAAGACTACCCAACTTTCTTGTACAAAGTGGTTGATTCTAG
AGCGATCGCCAGAGAGCTGTTCAACCTGCTGGGCGAGAACCAGCCCCCCGTGGTGATCAAGGCGATCGCC
TGGAGCCACCCTCAGTTCGAGAAGGGAGGAGGAAGCGGCGGAGGCAGCGGAGGAGGAAGCTGGAGCCACC
CGCAGTTCGAGAAAGGCGGAAGCGGCCATCACCATCACCATCACCCTGCAGGAGAAAATCTGTACTTCCA
GGGGAGAGGAGGCAGCGAGAACCTGTACTTTCAGGGGCCTGCAGGAAGAGACTACAAAGACCATGACGGT
GATTATAAAGATCATGACATCGATTACAAGGATGACGATGACAAGTAGTTCGAATTCTCGACCTCGAGAC
AAATGGCAGTATTCATCCACAATTTTAAAAGAAAAGGGGGGATTGGGGGGTACAGTGCAGGGGAAAGAAT
AGTAGACATAATAGCAACAGACATACAAACTAAAGAATTACAAAAACAAATTACAAAAATTCAAAATTTT
CGGGTTTATTACAGGGACAGCAGAGATCCACTTTGGCCGCGGCTCGAGGGGGTTGGGGTTGCGCCTTTTC
CAAGGCAGCCCTGGGTTTGCGCAGGGACGCGGCTGCTCTGGGCGTGGTTCCGGGAAACGCAGCGGCGCCG
ACCCTGGGTCTCGCACATTCTTCACGTCCGTTCGCAGCGTCACCCGGATCTTCGCCGCTACCCTTGTGGG
CCCCCCGGCGACGCTTCCTGCTCCGCCCCTAAGTCGGGAAGGTTCCTTGCGGTTCGCGGCGTGCCGGACG
TGACAAACGGAAGCCGCACGTCTCACTAGTACCCTCGCAGACGGACAGCGCCAGGGAGCAATGGCAGCGC
GCCGACCGCGATGGGCTGTGGCCAATAGCGGCTGCTCAGCAGGGCGCGCCGAGAGCAGCGGCCGGGAAGG
GGCGGTGCGGGAGGCGGGGTGTGGGGCGGTAGTGTGGGCCCTGTTCCTGCCCGCGCGGTGTTCCGCATTC
TGCAAGCCTCCGGAGCGCACGTCGGCAGTCGGCTCCCTCGTTGACCGAATCACCGACCTCTCTCCCCAGG
GGGATCCACCGGAGCTTACCATGACCGAGTACAAGCCCACGGTGCGCCTCGCCACCCGCGACGACGTCCC
CAGGGCCGTACGCACCCTCGCCGCCGCGTTCGCCGACTACCCCGCCACGCGCCACACCGTCGATCCGGAC
CGCCACATCGAGCGGGTCACCGAGCTGCAAGAACTCTTCCTCACGCGCGTCGGGCTCGACATCGGCAAGG
TGTGGGTCGCGGACGACGGCGCCGCGGTGGCGGTCTGGACCACGCCGGAGAGCGTCGAAGCGGGGGCGGT
GTTCGCCGAGATCGGCCCGCGCATGGCCGAGTTGAGCGGTTCCCGGCTGGCCGCGCAGCAACAGATGGAA
GGCCTCCTGGCGCCGCACCGGCCCAAGGAGCCCGCGTGGTTCCTGGCCACCGTCGGCGTCTCGCCCGACC
ACCAGGGCAAGGGTCTGGGCAGCGCCGTCGTGCTCCCCGGAGTGGAGGCGGCCGAGCGCGCCGGGGTGCC
CGCCTTCCTGGAGACCTCCGCGCCCCGCAACCTCCCCTTCTACGAGCGGCTCGGCTTCACCGTCACCGCC
GACGTCGAGGTGCCCGAAGGACCGCGCACCTGGTGCATGACCCGCAAGCCCGGTGCCTGACGCCCGCCCC
ACGACCCGCAGCGCCCGACCGAAAGGAGCGCACGACCCCATGCATCGGTACCTTTAAGACCAATGACTTA
CAAGGCAGCTGTAGATCTTAGCCACTTTTTAAAAGAAAAGGGGGGACTGGAAGGGCTAATTCACTCCCAA
CGAAGACAAGATCTGCTTTTTGCTTGTACTGGGTCTCTCTGGTTAGACCAGATCTGAGCCTGGGAGCTCT
CTGGCTAACTAGGGAACCCACTGCTTAAGCCTCAATAAAGCTTGCCTTGAGTGCTTCAAGTAGTGTGTGC
CCGTCTGTTGTGTGACTCTGGTAACTAGAGATCCCTCAGACCCTTTTAGTCAGTGTGGAAAATCTCTAGC
AGTAGTAGTTCATGTCATCTTATTATTCAGTATTTATAACTTGCAAAGAAATGAATATCAGAGAGTGAGA
GGAACTTGTTTATTGCAGCTTATAATGGTTACAAATAAAGCAATAGCATCACAAATTTCACAAATAAAGC
ATTTTTTTCACTGCATTCTAGTTGTGGTTTGTCCAAACTCATCAATGTATCTTATCATGTCTGGCTCTAG
CTATCCCGCCCCTAACTCCGCCCATCCCGCCCCTAACTCCGCCCAGTTCCGCCCATTCTCCGCCCCATGG
CTGACTAATTTTTTTTATTTATGCAGAGGCCGAGGCCGCCTCGGCCTCTGAGCTATTCCAGAAGTAGTGA
GGAGGCTTTTTTGGAGGCCTAGGGACGTACCCAATTCGCCCTATAGTGAGTCGTATTACGCGCGCTCACT
GGCCGTCGTTTTACAACGTCGTGACTGGGAAAACCCTGGCGTTACCCAACTTAATCGCCTTGCAGCACAT
CCCCCTTTCGCCAGCTGGCGTAATAGCGAAGAGGCCCGCACCGATCGCCCTTCCCAACAGTTGCGCAGCC
TGAATGGCGAATGGG
[124 nt withheld, positions 3796-3919]
C
[91 nt withheld, positions 3921-4011]
A
[49 nt withheld, positions 4013-4061]
CCTTTGACGTTGGAGTCCACGTTCTTT
[37 nt withheld, positions 4089-4125]
ACCCTATCTCGGTCTATTCTTTTGATTTATAAGGGATTTTGCCGATTTCGGCCTATTGGTTAAAAAATGA
GCTGATTTAACAAAAATTTAACGCGAATTTTAACAAAATATTAACGCTTACAATTTAGGTGGCACTTTTC
GGGGAAATGTGCGCGGAACCCCTATTTGTTTATTTTTCTAAATACATTCAAATATGTATCCGCTCATGAG
ACAATAACCCTGATAAATGCTTCAATAATATTGAAAAAGGAAGAGTATGAGTATTCAACATTTCCGTGTC
GCCCTTATTCCCTTTTTTGCGGCATTTTGCCTTCCTGTTTTTGCTCACCCAGAAACGCTGGTGAAAGTAA
AAGATGCTGAAGATCAGTTGGGTGCACGAGTGGGTTACATCGAACTGGATCTCAACAGCGGTAAGATCCT
TGAGAGTTTTCGCCCCGAAGAACGTTTTCCAATGATGAGCACTTTTAAAGTTCTGCTATGTGGCGCGGTA
TTATCCCGTATTGACGCCGGGCAAGAGCAACTCGGTCGCCGCATACACTATTCTCAGAATGACTTGGTTG
AGTACTCACCAGTCACAGAAAAGCATCTTACGGATGGCATGACAGTAAGAGAATTATGCAGTGCTGCCAT
AACCATGAGTGATAACACTGCGGCCAACTTACTTCTGACAACGATCGGAGGACCGAAGGAGCTAACCGCT
TTTTTGCACAACATGGGGGATCATGTAACTCGCCTTGATCGTTGGGAACCGGAGCTGAATGAAGCCATAC
CAAACGACGAGCGTGACACCACGATGCCTGTAGCAATGGCAACAACGTTGCGCAAACTATTAACTGGCGA
ACTACTTACTCTAGCTTCCCGGCAACAATTAATAGACTGGATGGAGGCGGATAAAGTTGCAGGACCACTT
CTGCGCTCGGCCCTTCCGGCTGGCTGGTTTATTGCTGATAAATCTGGAGCCGGTGAGCGTGGGTCTCGCG
GTATCATTGCAGCACTGGGGCCAGATGGTAAGCCCTCCCGTATCGTAGTTATCTACACGACGGGGAGTCA
GGCAACTATGGATGAACGAAATAGACAGATCGCTGAGATAGGTGCCTCACTGATTAAGCATTGGTAACTG
TCAGACCAAGTTTACTCATATATACTTTAGATTGATTTAAAACTTCATTTTTAATTTAAAAGGATCTAGG
TGAAGATCCTTTTTGATAATCTCATGACCAAAATCCCTTAACGTGAGTTTTCGTTCCACTGAGCGTCAGA
CCCCGTAGAAAAGATCAAAGGATCTTCTTGAGATCCTTTTTTTCTGCGCGTAATCTGCTGCTTGCAAACA
AAAAAACCACCGCTACCAGCGGTGGTTTGTTTGCCGGATCAAGAGCTACCAACTCTTTTTCCGAAGGTAA
CTGGCTTCAGCAGAGCGCAGATACCAAATACTGTTCTTCTAGTGTAGCCGTAGTTAGGCCACCACTTCAA
GAACTCTGTAGCACCGCCTACATACCTCGCTCTGCTAATCCTGTTACCAGTGGCTGCTGCCAGTGGCGAT
AAGTCGTGTCTTACCGGGTTGGACTCAAGACGATAGTTACCGGATAAGGCGCAGCGGTCGGGCTGAACGG
GGGGTTCGTGCACACAGCCCAGCTTGGAGCGAACGACCTACACCGAACTGAGATACCTACAGCGTGAGCT
ATGAGAAAGCGCCACGCTTCCCGAAGGGAGAAAGGCGGACAGGTATCCGGTAAGCGGCAGGGTCGGAACA
GGAGAGCGCACGAGGGAGCTTCCAGGGGGAAACGCCTGGTATCTTTATAGTCCTGTCGGGTTTCGCCACC
TCTGACTTGAGCGTCGATTTTTGTGATGCTCGTCAGGGGGGCGGAGCCTATGGAAAAACGCCAGCAACGC
GGCCTTTTTACGGTTCCTGGCCTTTTGCTGGCCTTTTGCTCACATGTTCTTTCCTGCGTTATCCCCTGAT
TCTGTGGATAACCGTATTACCGCCTTTGAGTGAGCTGATACCGCTCGCCGCAGCCGAACGACCGAGCGCA
GCGAGTCAGTGAGCGAGGAAGCGGAAGAGCGCCCAATACGCAAACCGCCTCTCCCCGCGCGTTGGCCGAT
TCATTAATGCAGCTGGCACGACAGGTTTCCCGACTGGAAAGCGGGCAGTGAGCGCAACGCAATTAATGTG
AGTTAGCTCACTCATTAGGCACCCCAGGCTTTACACTTTATGCTTCCGGCTCGTATGTTGTGTGGAATTG
TGAGCGGATAACAATTTCACACAGGAAACAGCTATGACCATGATTACGCCAAGCGCGCAATTAACCCTCA
CTAAAGGGAACAAAAGCTGGAGCTGCAAGCTTAATGTAGTCTTATGCAATACTCTTGTAGTCTTGCAACA
TGGTAACGATGAGTTAGCAACATGCCTTACAAGGAGAGAAAAAGCACCGTGCATGCCGATTGGTGGAAGT
AAGGTGGTACGATCGTGCCTTATTAGGAAGGCAACAGACGGGTCTGACATGGATTGGACGAACCACTGAA
TTGCCGCATTGCAGAGATATTGTATTTAAGTGCCTAGCTCGATACATAAACGGGTCTCTCTGGTTAGACC
AGATCTGAGCCTGGGAGCTCTCTGGCTAACTAGGGAACCCACTGCTTAAGCCTCAATAAAGCTTGCCTTG
AGTGCTTCAAGTAGTGTGTGCCCGTCTGTTGTGTGACTCTGGTAACTAGAGATCCCTCAGACCCTTTTAG
TCAGTGTGGAAAATCTCTAGCAGTGGCGCCCGAACAGGGACTTGAAAGCGAAAGGGAAACCAGAGGAGCT
CTCTCGACGCAGGACTCGGCTTGCTGAAGCGCGCACGGCAAGAGGCGAGGGGCGGCGACTGGTGAGTACG
CCAAAAATTTTGACTAGCGGAGGCTAGAAGGAGAGAGATGGGTGCGAGAGCGTCAGTATTAAGCGGGGGA
GAATTAGATCGCGATGGGAAAAAATTCGGTTAAGGCCAGGGGGAAAGAAAAAATATAAATTAAAACATAT
AGTATGGGCAAGCAGGGAGCTAGAACGATTCGCAGTTAATCCTGGCCTGTTAGAAACATCAGAAGGCTGT
AGACAAATACTGGGACAGCTACAACCATCCCTTCAGACAGGATCAGAAGAACTTAGATCATTATATAATA
CAGTAGCAACCCTCTATTGTGTGCATCAAAGGATAGAGATAAAAGACACCAAGGAAGCTTTAGACAAGAT
AGAGGAAGAGCAAAACAAAAGTAAGACCACCGCACAGCAAGCGGCCGCTGATCTTCAGACCTGGAGGAGG
AGATATGAGGGACAATTGGAGAAGTGAATTATATAAATATAAAGTAGTAAAAATTGAACCATTAGGAGTA
GCACCCACCAAGGCAAAGAGAAGAGTGGTGCAGAGAGAAAAAAGAGCAGTGGGAATAGGAGCTTTGTTCC
TTGGGTTCTTGGGAGCAGCAGGAAGCACTATGGGCGCAGCGTCAATGACGCTGACGGTACAGGCCAGACA
ATTATTGTCTGGTATAGTGCAGCAGCAGAACAATTTGCTGAGGGCTATTGAGGCGCAACAGCATCTGTTG
CAACTCACAGTCTGGGGCATCAAGCAGCTCCAGGCAAGAATCCTGGCTGTGGAAAGATACCTAAAGGATC
AACAGCTCCTGGGGATTTGGGGTTGCTCTGGAAAACTCATTTGCACCACTGCTGTGCCTTGGAATGCTAG
TTGGAGTAATAAATCTCTGGAACAGATTTGGAATCACACGACCTGGATGGAGTGGGACAGAGAAATTAAC
AATTACACAAGCTTAATACACTCCTTAATTGAAGAATCGCAAAACCAGCAAGAAAAGAATGAACAAGAAT
TATTGGAATTAGATAAATGGGCAAGTTTGTGGAATTGGTTTAACATAACAAATTGGCTGTGGTATATAAA
ATTATTCATAATGATAGTAGGAGGCTTGGTAGGTTTAAGAATAGTTTTTGCTGTACTTTCTATAGTGAAT
AGAGTTAGGCAGGGATATTCACCATTATCGTTTCAGACCCACCTCCCAACCCCGAGGGGACCCGACAGGC
CCGAAGGAATAGAAGAAGAAGGTGGAGAGAGAGACAGAGACAGATCCATTCGATTAGTGAACGGATCTCG
ACGGTATCGATCACGAGACTAGCCTCGAGCGGCCGCCCCCTTCACC
